>Addgene plasmid #25571 | Pf-GUK1 | depositor partial sequence | sequence record 11975 | Author sequence
ATGAATAATATTTATCCCCTGGTTATTTGTGGTCCTTCGGGTGTTGGTAAAGGTACCTTGATAAAAAAGC
TGTTGAATGAATTTCCAAATTATTTTTATTTTTCC
[180 nt withheld, positions 106-285]
AAAATCTGCTTATTTGAAATGAATATTAATGGTGTCAAACAATTGAAAAAATCAACACATATAAAAAATG
CTCTCTATATATTTATTAAACCACCAAGTACTGATGTACTCTTAAGTAGATTATTAACAAGAAATACAGA
AAATCAAGAACAAATACAAAAACGTATGGAACAATTGAATATCGAATTACATGAAGCAAACTTATTAAAT
TTTAATTTATCAATTATTAATGATGATTTAACATTAACATATCAACAGCTCAAAAATTATTTACTTAATT
CATACATTCACTTGAATAATCACACAAGGAAT
