>Addgene plasmid #25571 | Pf-GUK1 | addgene partial sequence | sequence record 31554 | 25571 with LacI-R
CCTTGAATTGACTCTCTTCCGGGCGCTATCATGCCATACCGCGAAAGGTTTTGCGCCATTCGATGGTGTC
CGGGATCTCGACGCTCTCCCTTATGCGACTCCTGCATTAGGAAGCAGCCCAGTAGTAGGTTGAGGCCGTT
GAGCACCGCCGCCGCAAGGAATGGTGCATGCAAGGAGATGGCGCCCAACAGTCCCCCGGCCACGGGGCCT
GCCACCATACCCACGCCGAAACAAGCGCTCATGAGCCCGAAGTGGCGAGCCCGATCTTCCCCATCGGTGA
TGTCGGCGATATAGGCGCCAGCAACCGCACCTGTGGCGCCGGTGATGCCGGCCACGATGCGTCCGGCGTA
GAGGATCGAGATCTCGATCCCGCGAAATTAATACGACTCACTATAGGGGAATTGTGAGCGGATAACAATT
CCCCTCTAGAAATAATTTTGTTTAACTTTAAGAAGGAGATATACCATGGGCAGCAGCCATCATCATCATC
ATCACAGCAGCGGCCTGGTTCCGCGTGGTAGTATGAATAATATTTATCCCCTGGTTATTTGTGGTCCTTC
GGGTGTTGGTAAAGGTACCTTGATAAAAAAGCTGTTGAATGAATTTCCAAATTATTTTTATTTTTCC
[180 nt withheld, positions 628-807]
AAAATCTGCTTATTTGAAATGAATATTAATGGTGTCAAACAATTGAAAAAA
