[The description below was written by a language model from this plasmid's Addgene catalogue record.]
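Description:
Pf-GUK1 is a bacterial expression plasmid built on pET28a-LIC, a ligation-independent-cloning derivative of the pET28a backbone produced by a structural genomics consortium. The backbone is listed at 7328 bp without insert. The plasmid is selected with kanamycin and is recorded as low copy, with propagation in a standard E. coli cloning strain. No feature table accompanies the record, so the origin of replication and regulatory elements are not explicitly annotated. However, the listed sequencing primers (T7 forward and T7 terminator) are consistent with the usual pET arrangement, in which the insert sits between a T7 promoter and T7 terminator and is expressed in hosts supplying T7 RNA polymerase.

The insert is a 597 bp coding segment for guanylate kinase from Plasmodium falciparum (gene locus PFI1420w, PfGK), fused to an N-terminal His tag that allows purification of the recombinant protein by immobilized metal affinity chromatography. Guanylate kinase catalyses phosphorylation of GMP to GDP, a step in guanine nucleotide metabolism. The record notes that the construct was designed for structure determination and may not encode the full open reading frame, so the cloned fragment may have been trimmed to a crystallizable domain boundary. A deposited crystal structure is associated with this construct. Although the backbone is a LIC vector, the cloning method is listed as restriction enzyme, and the sites used are not given. The plasmid is typically used for overproduction of the malarial enzyme in E. coli for crystallography, biochemical characterization or related structural studies.
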