Addgene plasmid #25571: Pf-GUK1
Purpose: Bacterial expression for structure determination; may not be full ORF
Depositing lab: Cheryl Arrowsmith. Depositing organization: University of Toronto.
Backbone
  Vector backbone: pET28a-LIC
  Backbone manufacturer: SGC
  Backbone size w/o insert (bp): 7328
  Vector type: Bacterial Expression
Growth in bacteria
  Bacterial resistance: Kanamycin, 50 μg/mL
  Growth temperature: 37°C
  Growth strain: DH5alpha
  Copy number: Low Copy
Gene/Insert
  Gene/Insert name: Pf-GUK1 (alt names: PDB: 1Z6G; Guanylate Kinase; PFI1420w)
  Species: Plasmodium falciparum
  Insert size (bp): 597
  Entrez Gene: PfGK
  Tag / fusion protein: His (N terminal on insert)
  Cloning method: Restriction Enzyme
  Sequencing primers: 5′ T7; 3′ T7-term
Terms and licenses: Academic/Nonprofit Terms; Industry Terms: Not Available to Industry
Depositor comments: PDB: 1Z6G http://www.thesgc.org/structures/1Z6G/
How to cite: Pf-GUK1 was a gift from Cheryl Arrowsmith (Addgene plasmid # 25571 ; http://n2t.net/addgene:25571 ; RRID:Addgene_25571)
